Addgene plasmid #27902: pUT1237-HQ858820
Depositing lab: John Gray & Erich Grotewold. Depositing organization: University of Toledo. Publication: GRASSIUS: a platform for comparative regulatory genomics across the grasses. Yilmaz A, Nishiyama MY Jr, Fuentes BG, Souza GM, Janies D, Gray J, Grotewold E. Plant Physiol. 2009 Jan;149(1):171-80. doi: 10.1104/pp.108.128579. Epub 2008 Nov 5. PubMed 18987217.
Backbone
  Vector backbone: pENTR/D
  Backbone manufacturer: Invitrogen
  Backbone size w/o insert (bp): 2580
  Vector type: Entry vector
Growth in bacteria
  Bacterial resistance: Kanamycin, 50 μg/mL
  Growth temperature: 37°C
  Growth strain: DH5alpha
  Growth instructions: E. coli Top10 (Invitrogen)
  Copy number: Low Copy
Gene/Insert
  Gene/Insert name: AP2-EREBP transcription factor encoded by Os08g0442400 LOC_Os08g34360
  Species: Oryza sativa (rice)
  Insert size (bp): 1257
  GenBank ID: HQ858820
  Cloning method: Restriction Enzyme
  Sequencing primers: 5′ M13 For; 3′ M13 Rev
Terms and licenses: Academic/Nonprofit Terms; Industry Terms: Not Available to Industry
Depositor comments: This CDS was amplified using PCR from a full length cDNA template from the OSIIEa, OSIIEb, and OSJNEa thru OSJNEf full length cDNA libraries generated by the Guoliang Wang lab at Ohio State University. The PCR product omitted the stop codon. The PCR product was cloned into a Gateway pENTR/D entry vector. Further information on this gene may be obtained at www.grassius.org using the Genbank number. (The second half of the plasmid name is the Genbank Number for the sequence of the insert)
How to cite: pUT1237-HQ858820 was a gift from John Gray & Erich Grotewold (Addgene plasmid # 27902 ; http://n2t.net/addgene:27902 ; RRID:Addgene_27902)
