[The description below was written by a language model from this plasmid's Addgene catalogue record and pLannotate feature annotations shown in this document.]
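Description:
pUT1237-HQ858820 is a Gateway entry clone built on the Invitrogen pENTR/D backbone, carrying the coding sequence of a rice (Oryza sativa) AP2-EREBP family transcription factor encoded by locus Os08g0442400 / LOC_Os08g34360. The 1,257 bp insert was PCR-amplified from a full-length rice cDNA template and, importantly, lacks its stop codon, so it can be read through into a C-terminal tag or fusion partner supplied by a destination vector. The plasmid is maintained in E. coli under kanamycin selection (aph(3')-Ia KanR) and replicates from a ColE1/pUC-type origin. The annotation calls this origin high copy, whereas the catalogue entry lists the plasmid as low copy.

In the 3,837 nt depositor sequence the insert sits between attL1 and attL2, the recombination sites used in the LR Clonase reaction to move the ORF into attR-containing destination vectors. As an entry vector it has no promoter positioned to express the insert. The only annotated full promoter is a T7 promoter just outside attL2, oriented back toward the insert, and rrnB T1 and T2 terminators lie upstream of attL1 to insulate the cloning site from read-through transcription. Within the insert, the annotation software matched segments to Arabidopsis WRI1 and an AP2-like protein. These are homology hits consistent with conserved AP2 family sequence, not evidence of Arabidopsis genes. The very short chicken β-actin promoter, lacI and lacZα fragments are likely incidental matches or backbone remnants. The clone belongs to a grass transcription factor ORF collection associated with the GRASSIUS comparative regulatory genomics resource, and serves as a source for generating expression constructs for functional studies of this factor.
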