Features (pLannotate 1.2.2; 12 found; start..end, strand, type, name):
      1..100     +  protein_bind   attL1: mutant version of attL; recombination site for the Gateway® LR reaction LR Clonase™
    190..206     +  promoter       chicken β-actin promoter (fragment): contains a 21-bp deletion relative to the standard chicken β-actin promoter
    268..780     +  CDS            WRI1 (fragment): WRI1_ARATH - Also known as ASML1. Experimental evidence at protein level: Swiss-Prot protein existence level 1. May be involved in the regulation of gene expression by stress factors and by components of stress signal transduction pathways (By similarity). Transcriptional activator involved in the activation of a subset of sugar-responsive genes and the control of carbon flow from sucrose import to oil accumulation in developing seeds. Binds to the GCC-box pathogenesis-related promoter element. Promotes sugar uptake and seed oil accumulation by glycolysis. Required for embryo development, seed
   1228..1374    +  CDS            AP2L1_ARATH (fragment): Experimental evidence at transcript level: Swiss-Prot protein existence level 2. Probably acts as a transcriptional activator. Binds to the GCC-box pathogenesis-related promoter element. May be involved in the regulation of gene expression by stress factors and by components of stress signal transduction pathways (By similarity). From Arabidopsis thaliana (Mouse-ear cress).
   1394..1493    -  protein_bind   attL2: mutant version of attL; recombination site for the Gateway® LR reaction LR Clonase™
   1511..1529    -  promoter       T7 promoter: promoter for bacteriophage T7 RNA polymerase
   1663..2472    +  CDS            KanR: aminoglycoside phosphotransferase; aph(3')-Ia; confers resistance to kanamycin in bacteria or G418 (Geneticin®) in eukaryotes
   2619..3207    +  rep_origin     ori: high-copy-number ColE1/pMB1/pBR322/pUC origin of replication
   3390..3482    +  CDS            lacI (fragment): lac repressor; lacI; The lac repressor binds to the lac operator to inhibit transcription in E. coli. This inhibition can be relieved by adding lactose or isopropyl-β-D-thiogalactopyranoside (IPTG).
   3537..3564    -  terminator     rrnB T2 terminator: transcription terminator T2 from the E. coli rrnB gene
   3696..3739    +  terminator     rrnB T1 terminator: Escherichia coli rrnB; transcription terminator T1 from the E. coli rrnB gene
   3786..3822    -  CDS            lacZα (fragment): LacZα fragment of β-galactosidase; lacZ fragment
>Addgene plasmid #27902 | pUT1237-HQ858820 | depositor full sequence | sequence record 13176 | Author sequence
CAAATAATGATTTTATTTTGACTGATAGTGACCTGTTCGTTGCAACAAATTGATGAGCAATGCTTTTTTA
TAATGCCAACTTTGTACAAAAAAGCAGGCTCCGCGGCCGCCCCCTTCACCATGGCCAAGCGACGCAGCAA
CGGCGAGACCGCCGCCGCGAGCAGCGACGACTCTAGCTCCGGCGTCTGCGGCGGCGGCGGCGGCGGTGAG
GTTGAGCCGAGGCGGCGGCAGAAGCGGCCGCGGAGGAGCGCCCCGCGGGATTGCCCCTCCCAGCGCAGCT
CCGCGTTCCGCGGCGTCACACGGCACCGGTGGACGGGGCGGTTCGAGGCGCATCTCTGGGACAAGAACAC
CTGGAACGAGTCGCAGAGCAAGAAGGGCAGACAAGTTTACCTCGGGGCTTACGACGGCGAGGAAGCGGCG
GCGCGCGCCTACGACCTCGCCGCATTGAAGTACTGGGGCCACGACACCGTCCTCAACTTCCCTCTGTCAA
CATATGACGAGGAATTGAAGGAAATGGAGGGGCAGTCCAGGGAAGAGTACATCGGATCGCTCCGGAGGAA
GAGCAGTGGCTTCTCAAGAGGGGTGTCCAAGTACAGAGGAGTTGCAAGGCATCATCACAACGGCAAATGG
GAGGCTCGGATTGGGCGTGTGTTCGGCAACAAATACCTCTACCTAGGTACTTATGCAACACAAGAGGAGG
CGGCCGTGGCGTACGACATCGCGGCGATCGAGCACCGCGGCCTCAACGCCGTCACCAACTTCGACATCAA
TCTCTACATCAGGTGGTACCACGGCTCTTGCCGCTCCAGCAGCGCCGCCGCCGCCACCACCATCGAAGAC
GATGATTTCGCCGAAGCCATCGCCGCCGCGTTGCAAGGCGTCGACGAGCAGCCGTCGTCGTCGCCGGCGA
CGACGCGCCAGCTGCAAACCGCGGACGACGACGACGACGACCTCGTGGCGCAGCTCCCGCCCCAGCTGAG
GCCGCTGGCTCGCGCGGCGTCCACCTCCCCGATCGGACTGCTGCTGCGGTCGCCCAAGTTCAAGGAGATC
ATCGAGCAGGCGGCGGCCGCGGCGGCGTCGTCCTCTGGTAGCAGCAGTAGCAGCAGCACAGACTCACCTT
CTTCTTCGTCGTCGTCATCGCTGTCGCCGTCGCCATTGCCATCGCCGCCGCCGCAGCAGCAGCCAACCGT
ACCGAAGGACGACCAGTACAACGTCGACATGTCGTCGGTGGCGGCGGCGAGGTGCAGCTTCCCGGACGAC
GTGCAGACGTACTTCGGGCTGGACGACGACGGCTTCGGGTACCCGGAGGTGGACACGTTCTTGTTCGGGG
ATTTGGGCGCGTACGCGGCGCCCATGTTTCAGTTCGAGCTCGACGTCAAGGGTGGGCGCGCCGACCCAGC
TTTCTTGTACAAAGTTGGCATTATAAGAAAGCATTGCTTATCAATTTGTTGCAACGAACAGGTCACTATC
AGTCAAAATAAAATCATTATTTGCCATCCAGCTGATATCCCCTATAGTGAGTCGTATTACATGGTCATAG
CTGTTTCCTGGCAGCTCTGGCCCGTGTCTCAAAATCTCTGATGTTACATTGCACAAGATAAAAATATATC
ATCATGAACAATAAAACTGTCTGCTTACATAAACAGTAATACAAGGGGTGTTATGAGCCATATTCAACGG
GAAACGTCGAGGCCGCGATTAAATTCCAACATGGATGCTGATTTATATGGGTATAAATGGGCTCGCGATA
ATGTCGGGCAATCAGGTGCGACAATCTATCGCTTGTATGGGAAGCCCGATGCGCCAGAGTTGTTTCTGAA
ACATGGCAAAGGTAGCGTTGCCAATGATGTTACAGATGAGATGGTCAGACTAAACTGGCTGACGGAATTT
ATGCCTCTTCCGACCATCAAGCATTTTATCCGTACTCCTGATGATGCATGGTTACTCACCACTGCGATCC
CCGGAAAAACAGCATTCCAGGTATTAGAAGAATATCCTGATTCAGGTGAAAATATTGTTGATGCGCTGGC
AGTGTTCCTGCGCCGGTTGCATTCGATTCCTGTTTGTAATTGTCCTTTTAACAGCGATCGCGTATTTCGT
CTCGCTCAGGCGCAATCACGAATGAATAACGGTTTGGTTGATGCGAGTGATTTTGATGACGAGCGTAATG
GCTGGCCTGTTGAACAAGTCTGGAAAGAAATGCATAAACTTTTGCCATTCTCACCGGATTCAGTCGTCAC
TCATGGTGATTTCTCACTTGATAACCTTATTTTTGACGAGGGGAAATTAATAGGTTGTATTGATGTTGGA
CGAGTCGGAATCGCAGACCGATACCAGGATCTTGCCATCCTATGGAACTGCCTCGGTGAGTTTTCTCCTT
CATTACAGAAACGGCTTTTTCAAAAATATGGTATTGATAATCCTGATATGAATAAATTGCAGTTTCATTT
GATGCTCGATGAGTTTTTCTAATCAGAATTGGTTAATTGGTTGTAACACTGGCAGAGCATTACGCTGACT
TGACGGGACGGCGCAAGCTCATGACCAAAATCCCTTAACGTGAGTTACGCGTCGTTCCACTGAGCGTCAG
ACCCCGTAGAAAAGATCAAAGGATCTTCTTGAGATCCTTTTTTTCTGCGCGTAATCTGCTGCTTGCAAAC
AAAAAAACCACCGCTACCAGCGGTGGTTTGTTTGCCGGATCAAGAGCTACCAACTCTTTTTCCGAAGGTA
ACTGGCTTCAGCAGAGCGCAGATACCAAATACTGTCCTTCTAGTGTAGCCGTAGTTAGGCCACCACTTCA
AGAACTCTGTAGCACCGCCTACATACCTCGCTCTGCTAATCCTGTTACCAGTGGCTGCTGCCAGTGGCGA
TAAGTCGTGTCTTACCGGGTTGGACTCAAGACGATAGTTACCGGATAAGGCGCAGCGGTCGGGCTGAACG
GGGGGTTCGTGCACACAGCCCAGCTTGGAGCGAACGACCTACACCGAACTGAGATACCTACAGCGTGAGC
ATTGAGAAAGCGCCACGCTTCCCGAAGGGAGAAAGGCGGACAGGTATCCGGTAAGCGGCAGGGTCGGAAC
AGGAGAGCGCACGAGGGAGCTTCCAGGGGGAAACGCCTGGTATCTTTATAGTCCTGTCGGGTTTCGCCAC
CTCTGACTTGAGCGTCGATTTTTGTGATGCTCGTCAGGGGGGCGGAGCCTATGGAAAAACGCCAGCAACG
CGGCCTTTTTACGGTTCCTGGCCTTTTGCTGGCCTTTTGCTCACATGTTCTTTCCTGCGTTATCCCCTGA
TTCTGTGGATAACCGTATTACCGCCTTTGAGTGAGCTGATACCGCTCGCCGCAGCCGAACGACCGAGCGC
AGCGAGTCAGTGAGCGAGGAAGCGGAAGAGCGCCCAATACGCAAACCGCCTCTCCCCGCGCGTTGGCCGA
TTCATTAATGCAGCTGGCACGACAGGTTTCCCGACTGGAAAGCGGGCAGTGAGCGCAACGCAATTAATAC
GCGTACCGCTAGCCAGGAAGAGTTTGTAGAAACGCAAAAAGGCCATCCGTCAGGATGGCCTTCTGCTTAG
TTTGATGCCTGGCAGTTTATGGCGGGCGTCCTGCCCGCCACCCTCCGGGCCGTTGCTTCACAACGTTCAA
ATCCGCTCCCGGCGGATTTGTCCTACTCAGGAGAGCGTTCACCGACAAACAACAGATAAAACGAAAGGCC
CAGTCTTCCGACTGAGCCTTTCGTTTTATTTGATGCCTGGCAGTTCCCTACTCTCGCGTTAACGCTAGCA
TGGATGTTTTCCCAGTCACGACGTTGTAAAACGACGGCCAGTCTTAAGCTCGGGCCC
