>Addgene plasmid #27902 | pUT1237-HQ858820 | addgene partial sequence | sequence record 34192 | 27902 with M13pUC-fwd
ATGATTTTATTTTGACTGATAGTGACCTGTTCGTTGCAACAAATTGATGAGCAATGCTTTTTTATAATGC
CAACTTTGTACAAAAAAGCAGGCTCCGCGGCCGCCCCCTTCACCATGGCCAAGCGACGCAGCAACGGCGA
GACCGCCGCCGCGAGCAGCGACGACTCTAGCTCCGGCGTCTGCGGCGGCGGCGGCGGCGGTGAGGTTGAG
CCGAGGCGGCGGCAGAAGCGGCCGCGGAGGAGCGCCCCGCGGGATTGCCCCTCCCAGCGCAGCTCCGCGT
TCCGCGGCGTCACACGGCACCGGTGGACGGGGCGGTTCGAGGCGCATCTCTGGGACAAGAACACCTGGAA
CGAGTCGCAGAGCAAGAAGGGCAGACAAGTTTACCTCGGGGCTTACGACGGCGAGGAAGCGGCGGCGCGC
GCCTACGACCTCGCCGCATTGAAGTACTGGGGCCACGACACCGTCCTCAACTTCCCTCTGTCAACATATG
ACGAGGAATTGAAGGAAATGGAGGGGCAGTCCAGGGAAGAGTACATCGGATCGCTCCGGAGGAAGAGCAG
TGGCTTCTCAAGAGGGGTGTCCAAGTACAGAGGAGTTGCAAGGCATCATCACAACGGCAAATGGGAGGCT
CGGATTGGGCGTGTGTTCGGCAACAAATACCTCTACCTAGGTACTTATGCAACACAAGAGGAGGCGGCCG
TGGCGTACGACATCGCGGCGATCGAGCACCGCGGCCTCAACGCCGTCACCAACTTCGACATCAATCTCTA
CATCAGGTGGTACCACGGCTCTTGCCGCTCCAGCAGCGCCGCCGCCGCCACCACCATCG
